Addgene plasmid #224053: AiP14937 - pAAV-AiE1367m-minBG-SYFP2-P2A-3XFLAG-10aa-H2B-WPRE3-BGHpA (Alias: CN4937)
Purpose: AiE1367m is an enhancer sequence, designed to drive AAV-mediated transgene expression incortical L2/3_IT neurons (note HPF dentate gyrus)
Depositing lab: Allen Institute for Brain Science & Jonathan Ting. Depositing organization: Allen Institute. Publication: A suite of enhancer AAVs and transgenic mouse lines for genetic access to cortical cell types (preprint). Ben-Simon Y, Hooper M, Narayan S, Daigle T, Dwivedi D, Way SW, Oster A, Stafford DA, Mich JK, Taormina MJ, Martinez RA, Opitz-Araya X, Roth JR, Allen S, Ayala A, Bakken TE, Barcelli T, Barta S, Bendrick J, Bertagnolli D, Bowlus J, Boyer G, Brouner K, Casian B, Casper T, Chakka AB, Chakrabarty R, Chance RK, Chavan S, Departee M, Donadio N, Dotson N, Egdorf T, Gabitto M, Garcia J, Gary A, Gasperini M, Goldy J, Gore BB, Graybuck L, Greisman N, Haeseleer F, Halterman C, Helback O, Hockemeyer D, Huang C, Huff S, Hunker A, Johansen N, Juneau Z, Kalmbach B, Khem S, Kussick E, Kutsal R, Larsen R, Lee C, Lee AY, Leibly M, Lenz GH, Liang E, Lusk N, Malone J, Mollenkopf T, Morin E, Newman D, Ng L, Ngo K, Omstead V, Oyama A, Pham T, Pom CA, Potekhina L, Ransford S, Rette D, Rimorin C, Rocha D, Ruiz A, Sanchez REA, Sedeno-Cortes A, Sevigny JP, Shapovalova N, Shulga L, Sigler AR, Siverts LA, Somasundaram S, Stewart K, Szelenyi E, Tieu M, Trader C, van Velthoven CTJ, Walker M, Weed N, Wirthlin M, Wood T, Wynalda B, Yao Z, Zhou T, Ariza J, Dee N, Reding M, Ronellenfitch K, Mufti S, Sunkin SM, Smith KA, Esposito L, Waters J, Thyagarajan B, Yao S, Lein ES, Zeng H, Levi BP, Ngai J, Ting J, Tasic B. bioRxiv [Preprint]. 2024 Sep 26:2024.06.10.597244. doi: 10.1101/2024.06.10.597244. PubMed 38915722.
Backbone
  Vector backbone: pAAV
  Vector type: AAV
Growth in bacteria
  Bacterial resistance: Ampicillin, 100 μg/mL
  Growth temperature: 30°C
  Growth strain: NEB Stable
  Copy number: High Copy
Gene/Insert
  Gene/Insert name: SYFP2-P2A-3XFLAG-10aa-H2B
  Species: Synthetic
  Mutation: NA
  Promoter: minBG
  Cloning method: Other
Terms and licenses: Academic/Nonprofit Terms; Industry Terms: Not Available to Industry
Depositor comments: Cloning Method: RE Cloning
How to cite: AiP14937 - pAAV-AiE1367m-minBG-SYFP2-P2A-3XFLAG-10aa-H2B-WPRE3-BGHpA (Alias: CN4937) was a gift from Allen Institute for Brain Science & Jonathan Ting (Addgene plasmid # 224053 ; http://n2t.net/addgene:224053 ; RRID:Addgene_224053)
