[The description below was written by a language model from this plasmid's Addgene catalogue record and pLannotate feature annotations shown in this document.]
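Description:
AiP14937 - pAAV-AiE1367m-minBG-SYFP2-P2A-3XFLAG-10aa-H2B-WPRE3-BGHpA (alias CN4937) is an AAV transfer plasmid of about 5.5 kb built on a pAAV backbone and used to package a recombinant, enhancer-driven reporter genome. It is maintained in E. coli through a high-copy ColE1/pUC-type origin with ampicillin selection (AmpR under its own bla promoter), and the backbone also carries an f1 phage origin. The expression cassette is flanked by AAV2 inverted terminal repeats, which supply the signals for genome replication and packaging. The annotation detects the right ITR in full but only short fragments of the left one. Small phage N15 telomere-like, bom and rop fragments are also called in the backbone; they appear to be minor annotation hits with no stated role in the record.

The payload is controlled by AiE1367m, an enhancer sequence placed upstream of the minimal minBG promoter. Neither element is annotated in the feature table, but both presumably lie in the unannotated region between the left ITR and the SYFP2 start. The enhancer is intended to restrict expression to cortical layer 2/3 intratelencephalic (L2/3 IT) neurons, and the record also notes the dentate gyrus of the hippocampal formation. The transcript encodes SYFP2, a fast-maturing monomeric yellow fluorescent protein, followed by a P2A self-cleaving peptide and then a 3xFLAG tag joined through a 10-amino-acid linker to human histone H2B. One mRNA should therefore yield free fluorescent protein that fills the cell and a separate chromatin-bound, epitope-tagged nuclear marker. A shortened WPRE (WPRE3, annotated as two fragments) enhances transcript expression, and a bovine growth hormone polyadenylation signal terminates it. The construct belongs to a suite of enhancer AAVs for genetic access to cortical cell types.
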