Features (pLannotate 1.2.2; 20 found; start..end, strand, type, name):
     12..39      +  repeat_region  AAV2 ITR (fragment): inverted terminal repeat of adeno-associated virus serotype 2 inverted
     68..95      +  repeat_region  AAV2 ITR (fragment): inverted terminal repeat of adeno-associated virus serotype 2 inverted
    900..1616    +  CDS            SYFP2: SYFP2 is a basic (constitutively fluorescent) yellow fluorescent protein published in 2006, derived from Aequorea victoria. It is reported to be a very rapidly-maturing monomer with moderate acid sensitivity.
   1695..1760    +  CDS            3xFLAG: three tandem FLAG® epitope tags, followed by an enterokinase cleavage site
   1791..2168    +  CDS            H2B: human histone H2B; HIST1H2BJ
   2202..2359    +  misc_feature   WPRE (fragment): woodchuck hepatitis virus posttranscriptional regulatory element
   2365..2445    +  misc_feature   WPRE (fragment): woodchuck hepatitis virus posttranscriptional regulatory element
   2462..2573    +  polyA_signal   bGH poly(A) signal: bovine growth hormone polyadenylation signal
   2691..2831    +  repeat_region  AAV2 ITR: inverted terminal repeat of adeno-associated virus serotype 2 inverted
   2838..2865    +  misc_feature   telR: telR; telomeric sequence from coliphage N15
   2866..2893    +  misc_feature   telL: telL; telomeric sequence from coliphage N15
   2894..2943    -  misc_feature   bom (fragment): basis of mobility region from pBR322
   2962..3417    +  rep_origin     f1 ori (sequence partly withheld): f1 bacteriophage origin of replication; arrow indicates direction of (+) strand synthesis
   3418..3467    -  misc_feature   bom (fragment): basis of mobility region from pBR322
   3569..3604    -  CDS            rop (fragment): Rop protein, which maintains plasmids at low copy number; rop
   3699..3803    +  promoter       AmpR promoter: bla
   3804..4664    +  CDS            AmpR: β-lactamase; bla; confers resistance to ampicillin, carbenicillin, and related antibiotics
   4835..5423    +  rep_origin     ori: high-copy-number ColE1/pMB1/pBR322/pUC origin of replication
   5480..5507    +  misc_feature   telR: telR; telomeric sequence from coliphage N15
   5508..5535    +  misc_feature   telL: telL; telomeric sequence from coliphage N15
>Addgene plasmid #224053 | AiP14937 - pAAV-AiE1367m-minBG-SYFP2-P2A-3XFLAG-10aa-H2B-WPRE3-BGHpA (Alias: CN4937) | addgene full sequence | sequence record 449641 | Addgene NGS Result
CCTGCAGGCAGCTGCGCGCTCGCTCGCTCACTGAGGCCGCCCGGGCGTCGGGCGACCTTTGGTCGCCCGG
CCTCAGTGAGCGAGCGAGCGCGCAGAGAGGGAGTGGCCAACTCCATCACTAGGGGTTCCTGCGGCCGCAC
GCGTATTTCATTAAAATGAACCCAGACTGTAAACTTGACCTCACCAAGTCATTTTTCTTCAATAATAAAG
TTTTCCAGCTATATTTACTTATAGTTTGCTCCCACATATCTGAAAGCTGCCATCTGTGGATAATAAGAAC
AAAGCTTTATCACAGATTGTTTTAATTTCCTGCCTGCTATCAGCACCAAGAAGGTAACCCTGGAAACGGG
GTTCATAGCATCCTCCTTCCTGCTGCCTGTTAGTCACAACCACAAAGGAAACCAGAACCTCCTGAAGTTG
GTCTGTCCACACCACCACTGCCCTTGTCAGGGTTAAGCAAGGAAGCAACACGGTTGAGCAGCCATCCCGT
AAGCCTCTTGCCCAGTAGGACTCCTCCTGAAAATATAGTACAGCACACATACGATGCTCTCTAAGCCTCT
TCTGAAGCAAGGATGTCAGACCCTTCCGTGGGGCCCAGCCACAGTCTCTGTGGGTCTGGGTGGGCTTGAG
AATCTGATTTCTGAAAACGCCTAGACACTGTGATGCTGGTCCACCACCACTGAGAGCCTGCTGTGGAGCA
TCTCAGTTGCTACCCAGAACCTTCACATCGCCTACTGTTCCTGCCCACATATGTATGTGCACATTTAGTA
CAAACAGACCTGTTTTGCCAGGGAGAAGGGGAGCTCGGGCTGGGCATAAAAGTCAGGGCAGAGCCATCTA
TTGCTTACATTTGCTTCTGGGATCCAGATCTTTCGAAGCTAGCGCTACCGGTCGCCACCATGGTCTCCAA
GGGCGAGGAGCTGTTCACCGGGGTGGTGCCCATCCTGGTCGAGCTGGACGGCGATGTCAACGGCCACAAG
TTCAGCGTGTCCGGCGAGGGCGAGGGCGATGCCACCTACGGCAAGCTGACCCTGAAGCTGATCTGCACCA
CCGGCAAGCTGCCCGTGCCCTGGCCCACCCTCGTGACCACCCTGGGCTACGGCGTGCAGTGCTTCGCCCG
CTACCCCGACCACATGAAGCAGCACGACTTCTTCAAGTCCGCCATGCCCGAAGGCTACGTCCAGGAGCGC
ACCATCTTCTTCAAAGACGACGGCAACTACAAGACCCGCGCCGAGGTGAAGTTCGAGGGCGACACCCTGG
TGAACCGCATCGAGCTGAAGGGCATCGACTTCAAGGAGGACGGCAACATCCTGGGGCACAAGCTGGAGTA
CAACTACAACAGCCACAACGTCTATATCACCGCCGACAAGCAGAAGAACGGCATCAAGGCCAACTTCAAG
ATCCGCCACAACATCGAGGACGGCGGCGTGCAGCTCGCCGACCACTACCAGCAGAACACCCCCATCGGCG
ACGGCCCCGTGCTGCTGCCCGACAACCACTACCTGAGCTACCAGTCCAAGCTGAGCAAAGACCCCAACGA
GAAGCGCGATCACATGGTCCTGCTGGAGTTCGTGACCGCCGCCGGGATCACTCTCGGCATGGACGAGCTG
TACAAGGGCTCTGGTGCTACCAACTTCTCACTGTTGAAACAGGCAGGGGATGTAGAGGAGAATCCAGGGC
CTGGTGCTAGTGGAGACTACAAAGACCATGACGGAGATTATAAAGATCATGACATCGATTACAAGGATGA
CGATGACAAGTCCGGACTCAGATCTGGAGGCTCCGGAGGCCCAGAGCCAGCGAAGTCTGCTCCCGCCCCG
AAAAAGGGCTCCAAGAAGGCGGTGACTAAGGCGCAGAAGAAAGGCGGCAAGAAGCGCAAGCGCAGCCGCA
AGGAGAGCTATTCCATCTATGTGTATAAGGTTCTGAAGCAGGTCCACCCTGACACCGGCATTTCGTCCAA
GGCCATGGGCATCATGAACTCGTTTGTGAACGACATTTTCGAGCGCATCGCAGGTGAGGCTTCCCGCCTG
GCGCATTACAACAAGCGCTCGACCATCACCTCCAGGGAGATCCAGACGGCCGTGCGCCTGCTGCTGCCTG
GGGAGTTGGCCAAGCACGCCGTGTCCGAGGGTACTAAGGCCATCACCAAGTACACCAGCGCTAAGTAATG
AGGCGCGCCGCGGCCGCGAATTCGATATCATAATCAACCTCTGGATTACAAAATTTGTGAAAGATTGACT
GGTATTCTTAACTATGTTGCTCCTTTTACGCTATGTGGATACGCTGCTTTAATGCCTTTGTATCATGCTA
TTGCTTCCCGTATGGCTTTCATTTTCTCCTCCTTGTATAAATCCTGGTTAGTTCTTGCCACGGCGGAACT
CATCGCCGCCTGCCTTGCCCGCTGCTGGACAGGGGCTCGGCTGTTGGGCACTGACAATTCCGTGGCTCGA
GAGATCTTCGACTGTGCCTTCTAGTTGCCAGCCATCTGTTGTTTGCCCCTCCCCCGTGCCTTCCTTGACC
CTGGAAGGTGCCACTCCCACTGTCCTTTCCTAATAAAATGAGGAAATTGCATCGCATTGTCTGAGTAGGT
GTCATTCTATTCTGGGGGGTGGGGTGGGGCAGGACAGCAAGGGGGAGGATTGGGAAGACAATAGCAGGCA
TGAGATCTCACGTGCGGACCGAGCGGCCGCAGGAACCCCTAGTGATGGAGTTGGCCACTCCCTCTCTGCG
CGCTCGCTCGCTCACTGAGGCCGGGCGACCAAAGGTCGCCCGACGCCCGGGCTTTGCCCGGGCGGCCTCA
GTGAGCGAGCGAGCGCGCAGCTGCCTGCAGGGGCGCCTATCAGCACACAATTGCCCATTATACGCGCGTA
TAATGGACTATTGTGTGCTGATATGATGCGGTATTTTCTCCTTACGCATCTGTGCGGTATTTCACACCGC
ATA
[95 nt withheld, positions 2944-3038]
T
[46 nt withheld, positions 3040-3085]
C
[141 nt withheld, positions 3087-3227]
CCTTTGACGTTGGAGTCCACGTTCTTT
[37 nt withheld, positions 3255-3291]
ACTCTATCTCGGGCTATTCTTTTGATTTATAAGGGATTTTGCCGATTTCGGTCTATTGGTTAAAAAATGA
GCTGATTTAACAAAAATTTAACGCGAATTTTAACAAAATATTAACGTTTACAATTTTATGGTGCACTCTC
AGTACAATCTGCTCTGATGCCGCATAGTTAAGCCAGCCCCGACACCCGCCAACACCCGCTGACGCGCCCT
GACGGGCTTGTCTGCTCCCGGCATCCGCTTACAGACAAGCTGTGACCGTCTCCGGGAGCTGCATGTGTCA
GAGGTTTTCACCGTCATCACCGAAACGCGCGAGACGAAAGGGCCTCGTGATACGCCTATTTTTATAGGTT
AATGTCATGATAATAATGGTTTCTTAGACGTCAGGTGGCACTTTTCGGGGAAATGTGCGCGGAACCCCTA
TTTGTTTATTTTTCTAAATACATTCAAATATGTATCCGCTCATGAGACAATAACCCTGATAAATGCTTCA
ATAATATTGAAAAAGGAAGAGTATGAGTATTCAACATTTCCGTGTCGCCCTTATTCCCTTTTTTGCGGCA
TTTTGCCTTCCTGTTTTTGCTCACCCAGAAACGCTGGTGAAAGTAAAAGATGCTGAAGATCAGTTGGGTG
CACGAGTGGGTTACATCGAACTGGATCTCAACAGCGGTAAGATCCTTGAGAGTTTTCGCCCCGAAGAACG
TTTTCCAATGATGAGCACTTTTAAAGTTCTGCTATGTGGCGCGGTATTATCCCGTATTGACGCCGGGCAA
GAGCAACTCGGTCGCCGCATACACTATTCTCAGAATGACTTGGTTGAGTACTCACCAGTCACAGAAAAGC
ATCTTACGGATGGCATGACAGTAAGAGAATTATGCAGTGCTGCCATAACCATGAGTGATAACACTGCGGC
CAACTTACTTCTGACAACGATCGGAGGACCGAAGGAGCTAACCGCTTTTTTGCACAACATGGGGGATCAT
GTAACTCGCCTTGATCGTTGGGAACCGGAGCTGAATGAAGCCATACCAAACGACGAGCGTGACACCACGA
TGCCTGTAGCAATGGCAACAACGTTGCGCAAACTATTAACTGGCGAACTACTTACTCTAGCTTCCCGGCA
ACAATTAATAGACTGGATGGAGGCGGATAAAGTTGCAGGACCACTTCTGCGCTCGGCCCTTCCGGCTGGC
TGGTTTATTGCTGATAAATCTGGAGCCGGTGAGCGTGGGTCTCGCGGTATCATTGCAGCACTGGGGCCAG
ATGGTAAGCCCTCCCGTATCGTAGTTATCTACACGACGGGGAGTCAGGCAACTATGGATGAACGAAATAG
ACAGATCGCTGAGATAGGTGCCTCACTGATTAAGCATTGGTAACTGTCAGACCAAGTTTACTCATATATA
CTTTAGATTGATTTAAAACTTCATTTTTAATTTAAAAGGATCTAGGTGAAGATCCTTTTTGATAATCTCA
TGACCAAAATCCCTTAACGTGAGTTTTCGTTCCACTGAGCGTCAGACCCCGTAGAAAAGATCAAAGGATC
TTCTTGAGATCCTTTTTTTCTGCGCGTAATCTGCTGCTTGCAAACAAAAAAACCACCGCTACCAGCGGTG
GTTTGTTTGCCGGATCAAGAGCTACCAACTCTTTTTCCGAAGGTAACTGGCTTCAGCAGAGCGCAGATAC
CAAATACTGTTCTTCTAGTGTAGCCGTAGTTAGGCCACCACTTCAAGAACTCTGTAGCACCGCCTACATA
CCTCGCTCTGCTAATCCTGTTACCAGTGGCTGCTGCCAGTGGCGATAAGTCGTGTCTTACCGGGTTGGAC
TCAAGACGATAGTTACCGGATAAGGCGCAGCGGTCGGGCTGAACGGGGGGTTCGTGCACACAGCCCAGCT
TGGAGCGAACGACCTACACCGAACTGAGATACCTACAGCGTGAGCTATGAGAAAGCGCCACGCTTCCCGA
AGGGAGAAAGGCGGACAGGTATCCGGTAAGCGGCAGGGTCGGAACAGGAGAGCGCACGAGGGAGCTTCCA
GGGGGAAACGCCTGGTATCTTTATAGTCCTGTCGGGTTTCGCCACCTCTGACTTGAGCGTCGATTTTTGT
GATGCTCGTCAGGGGGGCGGAGCCTATGGAAAAACGCCAGCAACGCGGCCTTTTTACGGTTCCTGGCCTT
TTGCTGGCCTTTTGCTCATATCAGCACACAATTGCCCATTATACGCGCGTATAATGGACTATTGTGTGCT
GATAACATGT
